>Addgene plasmid #213356 | NTSR1-DuET | addgene full sequence | sequence record 430917 | Addgene NGS Result
TATGGCTTCATTCAGCTCCGGTTCCCAACGATCAAGGCGAGTTACATGATCCCCCATGTTGTGCAAAAAA
GCGGTTAGCTCCTTCGGTCCTCCGATCGTTGTCAGAAGTAAGTTGGCCGCAGTGTTATCACTCATGGTTA
TGGCAGCACTGCATAATTCTCTTACTGTCATGCCATCCGTAAGATGCTTTTCTGTGACTGGTGAGTACTC
AACCAAGTCATTCTGAGAATAGTGTATGCGGCGACCGAGTTGCTCTTGCCCGGCGTCAATACGGGATAAT
ACCGCGCCACATAGCAGAACTTTAAAAGTGCTCATCATTGGAAAACGTTCTTCGGGGCGAAAACTCTCAA
GGATCTTACCGCTGTTGAGATCCAGTTCGATGTAACCCACTCGTGCACCCAACTGATCTTCAGCATCTTT
TACTTTCACCAGCGTTTCTGGGTGAGCAAAAACAGGAAGGCAAAATGCCGCAAAAAAGGGAATAAGGGCG
ACACGGAAATGTTGAATACTCATACTCTTCCTTTTTCAATATTATTGAAGCATTTATCAGGGTTATTGTC
TCATGAGCGGATACATATTTGAATGTATTTAGAAAAATAAACAAATAGGGGTTCCGCGCACATTTCCCCG
AAAAGTGCCACCTGACGTCGACGGATCGGGAGATCTCCCGATCCCCTATGGTGCACTCTCAGTACAATCT
GCTCTGATGCCGCATAGTTAAGCCAGTATCTGCTCCCTGCTTGTGTGTTGGAGGTCGCTGAGTAGTGCGC
GAGCAAAATTTAAGCTACAACAAGGCAAGGCTTGACCGACATTTGCATGAAGAATCTGCTTAGGGTTAGG
CGTTTTGCGCTGCTTCGCGATGTACGGGCCAGATATACGCGTTGACATTGATTATTGACTAGTTATTAAT
AGTAATCAATTACGGGGTCATTAGTTCATAGCCCATATATGGAGTTCCGCGTTACATAACTTACGGTAAA
TGGCCCGCCTGGCTGACCGCCCAACGACCCCCGCCCATTGACGTCAATAATGACGTATGTTCCCATAGTA
ACGCCAATAGGGACTTTCCATTGACGTCAATGGGTGGAGTATTTACGGTAAACTGCCCACTTGGCAGTAC
ATCAAGTGTATCATATGCCAAGTACGCCCCCTATTGACGTCAATGACGGTAAATGGCCCGCCTGGCATTA
TGCCCAGTACATGACCTTATGGGACTTTCCTACTTGGCAGTACATCTACGTATTAGTCATCGCTATTACC
ATGGTGATGCGGTTTTGGCAGTACATCAATGGGCGTGGATAGCGGTTTGACTCACGGGGATTTCCAAGTC
TCCACCCCATTGACGTCAATGGGAGTTTGTTTTGGCACCAAAATCAACGGGACTTTCCAAAATGTCGTAA
CAACTCCGCCCCATTGACGCAAATGGGCGGTAGGCGTGTACGGTGGGAGGTCTATATAAGCAGAGCTCTC
TGGCTAACTAGAGAACCCACTGCTTACTGGCTTATCGAAATTAATACGACTCACTATAGGGAGACCCAAG
CTGGCTAGCGTTTAAACTTAAGCTTAGCGGCCGCGCCACCATGAAGACGATCATCGCCCTGAGCTACATC
TTCTGCCTGGTATTCGCCGACTACAAGGACGATGATGACGCCAGCATCGATATGAGACTGAACTCTTCCG
CTCCAGGAACGCCGGGCACACCGGCTGCAGATCCCTTCCAAAGGGCCCAGGCCGGCTTGGAAGAGGCCCT
GCTCGCTCCGGGCTTCGGAAACGCCTCTGGAAATGCCTCTGAACGCGTGCTTGCCGCACCCTCCAGTGAG
CTCGATGTTAACACCGACATCTACAGCAAAGTCCTGGTGACCGCGGTATATCTGGCACTCTTCGTCGTTG
GCACTGTAGGTAACACGGTGACTGCTTTTACCCTTGCGCGGAAGAAGAGCCTTCAGAGCCTGCAAAGCAC
AGTACATTACCATCTGGGTTCCCTGGCCCTTTCTGACCTGCTCACACTCCTGCTGGCTATGCCAGTGGAA
CTGTACAACTTCATCTGGGTGCACCATCCTTGGGCATTTGGGGACGCTGGCTGTCGCGGGTATTATTTTC
TTAGAGACGCCTGCACTTATGCCACCGCCTTGAATGTAGCCTCTCTCAGCGTAGAGAGATACCTCGCTAT
CTGCCATCCCTTCAAGGCTAAGACCTTGATGAGCCGAAGCCGAACTAAAAAGTTCATCTCAGCAATTTGG
CTTGCGAGCGCACTGCTGGCCGTTCCTATGCTGTTTACTATGGGTGAGCAGAATAGAAGCGCAGATGGAC
AACACGCCGGAGGCCTGGTGTGCACACCCACCATTCACACTGCCACGGTGAAAGTGGTCATTCAGGTGAA
CACATTCATGAGCTTTATCTTTCCCATGGTCGTAATCAGCGTTCTCAACACCATAATTGCAAATAAGCTG
ACAGTGATGGTGCGGCAGGCCGCTGAGCAAGGACAGGTATGTACCGTTGGCGGCGAGCACTCAACATTCA
GCATGGCAATTGAACCCGGGAGAGTCCAGGCACTGAGACATGGAGTGCGGGTTCTGCGGGCGGTGGTGAT
CGCGTTCGTAGTTTGTTGGCTCCCGTACCACGTCCGGCGCCTCATGTTCTGCTATATTTCCGACGAACAG
TGGACACCTTTCCTTTACGACTTTTACCATTACTTCTATATGGTGACGAACGCTCTTTTCTATGTTTCCA
GTACAATCAATCCTATCCTTTACAACCTGGTCAGTGCAAACTTCCGACATATCTTCCTGGCAACACTCGC
CTGTCTGTGCCCCGTTTGGCGCCGCCGGAGGAAGCGCCCCGCCTTCTCACGGAAGGCCGACTCAGTATCC
TCTAACCATACCCTGAGTTCAAACGCCACTCGGGAAACGCTGTACATCGATACCGGTGGACGCACCGGTG
AATTCGATGAGGCCAGCACCACCGTGTCTAAGACCGAGACTTCTCAGGTGGCCCCTGCCTAATCTAGAGG
GCCCGTTTAAACCCGCTGATCAGCCTCGACTGTGCCTTCTAGTTGCCAGCCATCTGTTGTTTGCCCCTCC
CCCGTGCCTTCCTTGACCCTGGAAGGTGCCACTCCCACTGTCCTTTCCTAATAAAATGAGGAAATTGCAT
CGCATTGTCTGAGTAGGTGTCATTCTATTCTGGGGGGTGGGGTGGGGCAGGACAGCAAGGGGGAGGATTG
GGAAGACAATAGCAGGCATGCTGGGGATGCGGTGGGCTCTATGGCTTCTGAGGCGGAAAGAACCAGCTGG
GGCTCTAGGGGGTATCCCC
[124 nt withheld, positions 3310-3433]
C
[91 nt withheld, positions 3435-3525]
A
[49 nt withheld, positions 3527-3575]
CCTTTGACGTTGGAGTCCACGTTCTTT
[37 nt withheld, positions 3603-3639]
ACCCTATCTCGGTCTATTCTTTTGATTTATAAGGGATTTTGCCGATTTCGGCCTATTGGTTAAAAAATGA
GCTGATTTAACAAAAATTTAACGCGAATTAATTCTGTGGAATGTGTGTCAGTTAGGGTGTGGAAAGTCCC
CAGGCTCCCCAGCAGGCAGAAGTATGCAAAGCATGCATCTCAATTAGTCAGCAACCAGGTGTGGAAAGTC
CCCAGGCTCCCCAGCAGGCAGAAGTATGCAAAGCATGCATCTCAATTAGTCAGCAACCATAGTCCCGCCC
CTAACTCCGCCCATCCCGCCCCTAACTCCGCCCAGTTCCGCCCATTCTCCGCCCCATGGCTGACTAATTT
TTTTTATTTATGCAGAGGCCGAGGCCGCCTCTGCCTCTGAGCTATTCCAGAAGTAGTGAGGAGGCTTTTT
TGGAGGCCTAGGCTTTTGCAAAAAGCTCCCGGGAGCTTGTATATCCATTTTCGGATCTGATCAAGAGACA
GGATGAGGATCGTTTCGCATGATTGAACAAGATGGATTGCACGCAGGTTCTCCGGCCGCTTGGGTGGAGA
GGCTATTCGGCTATGACTGGGCACAACAGACAATCGGCTGCTCTGATGCCGCCGTGTTCCGGCTGTCAGC
GCAGGGGCGCCCGGTTCTTTTTGTCAAGACCGACCTGTCCGGTGCCCTGAATGAACTGCAGGACGAGGCA
GCGCGGCTATCGTGGCTGGCCACGACGGGCGTTCCTTGCGCAGCTGTGCTCGACGTTGTCACTGAAGCGG
GAAGGGACTGGCTGCTATTGGGCGAAGTGCCGGGGCAGGATCTCCTGTCATCTCACCTTGCTCCTGCCGA
GAAAGTATCCATCATGGCTGATGCAATGCGGCGGCTGCATACGCTTGATCCGGCTACCTGCCCATTCGAC
CACCAAGCGAAACATCGCATCGAGCGAGCACGTACTCGGATGGAAGCCGGTCTTGTCGATCAGGATGATC
TGGACGAAGAGCATCAGGGGCTCGCGCCAGCCGAACTGTTCGCCAGGCTCAAGGCGCGCATGCCCGACGG
CGAGGATCTCGTCGTGACCCATGGCGATGCCTGCTTGCCGAATATCATGGTGGAAAATGGCCGCTTTTCT
GGATTCATCGACTGTGGCCGGCTGGGTGTGGCGGACCGCTATCAGGACATAGCGTTGGCTACCCGTGATA
TTGCTGAAGAGCTTGGCGGCGAATGGGCTGACCGCTTCCTCGTGCTTTACGGTATCGCCGCTCCCGATTC
GCAGCGCATCGCCTTCTATCGCCTTCTTGACGAGTTCTTCTGAGCGGGACTCTGGGGTTCGAAATGACCG
ACCAAGCGACGCCCAACCTGCCATCACGAGATTTCGATTCCACCGCCGCCTTCTATGAAAGGTTGGGCTT
CGGAATCGTTTTCCGGGACGCCGGCTGGATGATCCTCCAGCGCGGGGATCTCATGCTGGAGTTCTTCGCC
CACCCCAACTTGTTTATTGCAGCTTATAATGGTTACAAATAAAGCAATAGCATCACAAATTTCACAAATA
AAGCATTTTTTTCACTGCATTCTAGTTGTGGTTTGTCCAAACTCATCAATGTATCTTATCATGTCTGTAT
ACCGTCGACCTCTAGCTAGAGCTTGGCGTAATCATGGTCATAGCTGTTTCCTGTGTGAAATTGTTATCCG
CTCACAATTCCACACAACATACGAGCCGGAAGCATAAAGTGTAAAGCCTGGGGTGCCTAATGAGTGAGCT
AACTCACATTAATTGCGTTGCGCTCACTGCCCGCTTTCCAGTCGGGAAACCTGTCGTGCCAGCTGCATTA
ATGAATCGGCCAACGCGCGGGGAGAGGCGGTTTGCGTATTGGGCGCTCTTCCGCTTCCTCGCTCACTGAC
TCGCTGCGCTCGGTCGTTCGGCTGCGGCGAGCGGTATCAGCTCACTCAAAGGCGGTAATACGGTTATCCA
CAGAATCAGGGGATAACGCAGGAAAGAACATGTGAGCAAAAGGCCAGCAAAAGGCCAGGAACCGTAAAAA
GGCCGCGTTGCTGGCGTTTTTCCATAGGCTCCGCCCCCCTGACGAGCATCACAAAAATCGACGCTCAAGT
CAGAGGTGGCGAAACCCGACAGGACTATAAAGATACCAGGCGTTTCCCCCTGGAAGCTCCCTCGTGCGCT
CTCCTGTTCCGACCCTGCCGCTTACCGGATACCTGTCCGCCTTTCTCCCTTCGGGAAGCGTGGCGCTTTC
TCATAGCTCACGCTGTAGGTATCTCAGTTCGGTGTAGGTCGTTCGCTCCAAGCTGGGCTGTGTGCACGAA
CCCCCCGTTCAGCCCGACCGCTGCGCCTTATCCGGTAACTATCGTCTTGAGTCCAACCCGGTAAGACACG
ACTTATCGCCACTGGCAGCAGCCACTGGTAACAGGATTAGCAGAGCGAGGTATGTAGGCGGTGCTACAGA
GTTCTTGAAGTGGTGGCCTAACTACGGCTACACTAGAAGAACGGTATTTGGTATCTGCGCTCTGCTGAAG
CCAGTTACCTTCGGAAAAAGAGTTGGTAGCTCTTGATCCGGCAAACAAACCACCGCTGGTAGCGGTGGTT
TTTTTGTTTGCAAGCAGCAGATTACGCGCAGAAAAAAAGGATCTCAAGAAGATCCTTTGATCTTTTCTAC
GGGGTCTGACGCTCAGTGGAACGAAAACTCACGTTAAGGGATTTTGGTCATGAGATTATCAAAAAGGATC
TTCACCTAGATCCTTTTAAATTAAAAATGAAGTTTTAAATCAATCTAAAGTATATATGAGTAAACTTGGT
CTGACAGTTACCAATGCTTAATCAGTGAGGCACCTATCTCAGCGATCTGTCTATTTCGTTCATCCATAGT
TGCCTGACTCCCCGTCGTGTAGATAACTACGATACGGGAGGGCTTACCATCTGGCCCCAGTGCTGCAATG
ATACCGCGAGACCCACGCTCACCGGCTCCAGATTTATCAGCAATAAACCAGCCAGCCGGAAGGGCCGAGC
GCAGAAGTGGTCCTGCAACTTTATCCGCCTCCATCCAGTCTATTAATTGTTGCCGGGAAGCTAGAGTAAG
TAGTTCGCCAGTTAATAGTTTGCGCAACGTTGTTGCCATTGCTACAGGCATCGTGGTGTCACGCTCGTCG
TTTGG
Features (pLannotate 1.2.2; 21 found; start..end, strand, type, name):
    514..618     -  promoter       AmpR promoter: bla
    677..729     -  misc_feature   bom (fragment): basis of mobility region from pBR322
    884..1263    +  enhancer       CMV enhancer: human cytomegalovirus immediate early enhancer
   1264..1467    +  promoter       CMV promoter: human cytomegalovirus (CMV) immediate early promoter
   1463..1496    +  LTR            5' LTR (truncated) (fragment): truncated 5' long terminal repeat (LTR) from HIV-1
   1512..1530    +  promoter       T7 promoter: promoter for bacteriophage T7 RNA polymerase
   1629..1649    +  CDS            3xFLAG (fragment): three tandem FLAG® epitope tags
   1662..2915    +  CDS            NTSR1: NTR1_HUMAN - Also known as NTRR. Experimental evidence at protein level: Swiss-Prot protein existence level 1. G-protein coupled receptor for the tridecapeptide neurotensin (NTS) (PubMed:8381365, PubMed:21725197, PubMed:23140271). Signaling is effected via G proteins that activate a phosphatidylinositol-calcium second messenger system. Signaling leads to the activation of downstream MAP kinases and protects cells against apoptosis (PubMed:21725197). From Homo sapiens (Human).
   3040..3264    +  polyA_signal   bGH poly(A) signal: bovine growth hormone polyadenylation signal
   3268..3289    +  promoter       SV40 promoter (fragment): SV40 enhancer and early promoter
   3310..3738    +  rep_origin     f1 ori (sequence partly withheld): f1 bacteriophage origin of replication; arrow indicates direction of (+) strand synthesis
   3752..4081    +  promoter       SV40 promoter: SV40 enhancer and early promoter
   4148..4939    +  CDS            neo: KKA2_KLEPN - Also known as kan, nptII. Experimental evidence at protein level: Swiss-Prot protein existence level 1. Resistance to kanamycin, neomycin, paromomycin, ribostamycin, butirosin and gentamicin B. From Klebsiella pneumoniae.
   4963..5121    +  CDS            ble (fragment): BLE_KLEPN - Experimental evidence at protein level: Swiss-Prot protein existence level 1. Binding protein with a strong affinity to the bleomycin family of antibiotics. Binds to CL990; an antimitotic-antibiotic compound. From Klebsiella pneumoniae.
   5116..5237    +  polyA_signal   SV40 poly(A) signal: SV40 polyadenylation signal
   5310..5326    -  protein_bind   lac operator: The lac repressor binds to the lac operator to inhibit transcription in E. coli. This inhibition can be relieved by adding lactose or isopropyl-β-D-thiogalactopyranoside (IPTG). lac repressor encoded by lacI
   5334..5364    -  promoter       lac promoter: promoter for the E. coli lac operon
   5379..5400    -  protein_bind   CAP binding site: CAP binding activates transcription in the presence of cAMP. E. coli catabolite activator protein
   5413..5505    -  CDS            lacI (fragment): lac repressor; lacI; The lac repressor binds to the lac operator to inhibit transcription in E. coli. This inhibition can be relieved by adding lactose or isopropyl-β-D-thiogalactopyranoside (IPTG).
   5688..6276    -  rep_origin     ori: high-copy-number ColE1/pMB1/pBR322/pUC origin of replication
   6447..513     -  CDS            AmpR (across the origin): β-lactamase; bla; confers resistance to ampicillin, carbenicillin, and related antibiotics
