[The description below was written by a language model from this plasmid's Addgene catalogue record and pLannotate feature annotations shown in this document.]
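Description:
NTSR1-DuET is a mammalian expression plasmid built on the pcDNA 3.1 (+) backbone that encodes human neurotensin receptor 1 (NTSR1), a class A G protein-coupled receptor of the neurotensin family. It is propagated in E. coli as a high-copy plasmid through a ColE1/pUC-type origin and selected with ampicillin via the β-lactamase gene and its native promoter. An f1 origin is also present. As is typical of this backbone, an SV40 early promoter drives a neomycin/kanamycin phosphotransferase gene terminated by the SV40 polyadenylation signal, which would allow G418 selection of stably transfected mammalian cells. Residual lac promoter/operator elements and a few short fragment annotations (a truncated HIV-1 LTR, ble, lacI) appear to be backbone remnants or annotation hits rather than functional parts.

The receptor coding sequence sits downstream of the CMV immediate early enhancer and promoter and is followed by the bovine growth hormone polyadenylation signal. A T7 promoter lies between CMV and the insert and can serve for in vitro transcription. According to the catalogue entry, the DuET design places a cleavable hemagglutinin signal peptide and a FLAG epitope at the N terminus and a 1D4 epitope at the C terminus. The feature table detects the FLAG sequence (as a fragment of a 3xFLAG annotation, consistent with a single copy) just upstream of NTSR1, but it does not separately annotate the signal peptide or the 1D4 tag. The insert was assembled by Gibson cloning. The dual tags allow capture and detection of the receptor from either end. The construct is intended for expression in mammalian cells and proteomics studies, and the associated work concerns multiplexed selectivity screening of anti-GPCR antibodies.
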