Addgene plasmid #213356: NTSR1-DuET
Purpose: The DuET construct encodes the named human GPCR engineered with a cleaved hemagglutinin signal peptide, a 5' FLAG and a 3' 1D4 epitope tag optimized for expression in mammalian cells and proteomics studies.
Depositing lab: Thomas Sakmar. Depositing organization: Rockefeller University. Publication: Multiplexed selectivity screening of anti-GPCR antibodies. Dahl L, Kotliar IB, Bendes A, Dodig-Crnkovic T, Fromm S, Elofsson A, Uhlen M, Sakmar TP, Schwenk JM. Sci Adv. 2023 May 3;9(18):eadf9297. doi: 10.1126/sciadv.adf9297. Epub 2023 May 3. PubMed 37134173.
Backbone
  Vector backbone: pcDNA 3.1 (+)
  Vector type: Mammalian Expression
Growth in bacteria
  Bacterial resistance: Ampicillin, 100 μg/mL
  Growth temperature: 37°C
  Growth strain: DH5alpha
  Copy number: High Copy
Gene/Insert
  Gene/Insert name: NTSR1 (alt names: Neurotensin receptor 1; NTR)
  Species: H. sapiens (human)
  Entrez Gene: NTSR1 (a.k.a. NTR)
  Promoter: CMV, T7
  Tag / fusion protein: FLAG (N terminal on insert); 1D4 (C terminal on insert)
  Cloning method: Gibson Cloning
Terms and licenses: Academic/Nonprofit Terms; Industry Terms: Not Available to Industry
Depositor comments: Class: A, Family: Neurotensin. Ensembl ID: ENSG00000101188, Uniprot ID: P30989
How to cite: NTSR1-DuET was a gift from Thomas Sakmar (Addgene plasmid # 213356 ; http://n2t.net/addgene:213356 ; RRID:Addgene_213356)
